>Addgene plasmid #83282 | pAAV-CAG-RLuc | depositor full sequence | sequence record 158421 | pAAV-CAG-RLuc sequence 5657 bps
CTTCCGCTTCCTCGCTCACTGACTCGCTGCGCTCGGTCGTTCGGCTGCGGCGAGCGGTATCAGCTCACTC
AAAGGCGGTAATACGGTTATCCACAGAATCAGGGGATAACGCAGGAAAGAACATGTGAGCAAAAGGCCAG
CAAAAGGCCAGGAACCGTAAAAAGGCCGCGTTGCTGGCGTTTTTCCATAGGCTCCGCCCCCCTGACGAGC
ATCACAAAAATCGACGCTCAAGTCAGAGGTGGCGAAACCCGACAGGACTATAAAGATACCAGGCGTTTCC
CCCTGGAAGCTCCCTCGTGCGCTCTCCTGTTCCGACCCTGCCGCTTACCGGATACCTGTCCGCCTTTCTC
CCTTCGGGAAGCGTGGCGCTTTCTCATAGCTCACGCTGTAGGTATCTCAGTTCGGTGTAGGTCGTTCGCT
CCAAGCTGGGCTGTGTGCACGAACCCCCCGTTCAGCCCGACCGCTGCGCCTTATCCGGTAACTATCGTCT
TGAGTCCAACCCGGTAAGACACGACTTATCGCCACTGGCAGCAGCCACTGGTAACAGGATTAGCAGAGCG
AGGTATGTAGGCGGTGCTACAGAGTTCTTGAAGTGGTGGCCTAACTACGGCTACACTAGAAGAACAGTAT
TTGGTATCTGCGCTCTGCTGAAGCCAGTTACCTTCGGAAAAAGAGTTGGTAGCTCTTGATCCGGCAAACA
AACCACCGCTGGTAGCGGTGGTTTTTTTGTTTGCAAGCAGCAGATTACGCGCAGAAAAAAAGGATCTCAA
GAAGATCCTTTGATCTTTTCTACGGGGTCTGACGCTCAGTGGAACGAAAACTCACGTTAAGGGATTTTGG
TCATGAGATTATCAAAAAGGATCTTCACCTAGATCCTTTTAAATTAAAAATGAAGTTTTAAATCAATCTA
AAGTATATATGAGTAAACTTGGTCTGACAGTTACCAATGCTTAATCAGTGAGGCACCTATCTCAGCGATC
TGTCTATTTCGTTCATCCATAGTTGCCTGACTCCCCGTCGTGTAGATAACTACGATACGGGAGGGCTTAC
CATCTGGCCCCAGTGCTGCAATGATACCGCGAGACCCACGCTCACCGGCTCCAGATTTATCAGCAATAAA
CCAGCCAGCCGGAAGGGCCGAGCGCAGAAGTGGTCCTGCAACTTTATCCGCCTCCATCCAGTCTATTAAT
TGTTGCCGGGAAGCTAGAGTAAGTAGTTCGCCAGTTAATAGTTTGCGCAACGTTGTTGCCATTGCTACAG
GCATCGTGGTGTCACGCTCGTCGTTTGGTATGGCTTCATTCAGCTCCGGTTCCCAACGATCAAGGCGAGT
TACATGATCCCCCATGTTGTGCAAAAAAGCGGTTAGCTCCTTCGGTCCTCCGATCGTTGTCAGAAGTAAG
TTGGCCGCAGTGTTATCACTCATGGTTATGGCAGCACTGCATAATTCTCTTACTGTCATGCCATCCGTAA
GATGCTTTTCTGTGACTGGTGAGTACTCAACCAAGTCATTCTGAGAATAGTGTATGCGGCGACCGAGTTG
CTCTTGCCCGGCGTCAATACGGGATAATACCGCGCCACATAGCAGAACTTTAAAAGTGCTCATCATTGGA
AAACGTTCTTCGGGGCGAAAACTCTCAAGGATCTTACCGCTGTTGAGATCCAGTTCGATGTAACCCACTC
GTGCACCCAACTGATCTTCAGCATCTTTTACTTTCACCAGCGTTTCTGGGTGAGCAAAAACAGGAAGGCA
AAATGCCGCAAAAAAGGGAATAAGGGCGACACGGAAATGTTGAATACTCATACTCTTCCTTTTTCAATAT
TATTGAAGCATTTATCAGGGTTATTGTCTCATGAGCGGATACATATTTGAATGTATTTAGAAAAATAAAC
AAATAGGGGTTCCGCGCACATTTCCCCGAAAAGTGCCACCTAAATTGTAAGCGTTAATATTTTGTTAAAA
TTCGCGTTAAATTTTTGTTAAATCAGCTCATTTTTTAACCAATAGGCCGAAATCGGCAAAATCCCTTATA
AATCAAAAGAATAGACCGAGATAGGGT
[37 nt withheld, positions 2058-2094]
AAAGAACGTGGACTCCAACGTCAAAGG
[49 nt withheld, positions 2122-2170]
T
[91 nt withheld, positions 2172-2262]
G
[124 nt withheld, positions 2264-2387]
CCCATTCGCCATTCAGGCTGCGCAACTGTTGGGAAGGGCGATCGGTGCGGGCCTCTTCGCTATTACGCCA
GCTGCGCGCTCGCTCGCTCACTGAGGCCGCCCGGGCAAAGCCCGGGCGTCGGGCGACCTTTGGTCGCCCG
GCCTCAGTGAGCGAGCGAGCGCGCAGAGAGGGAGTGGCCAACTCCATCACTAGGGGTTCCTTGTAGTTAA
TGATTAACCCGCCATGCTACTTATCTACGTAGCCATGCTCTAGGAAGAGTACCATTGACGTCAATAATGA
CGTATGTTCCCATAGTAACGCCAATAGGGACTTTCCATTGACGTCAATGGGTGGAGTATTTACGGTAAAC
TGCCCACTTGGCAGTACATCAAGTGTATCATATGCCAAGTACGCCCCCTATTGACGTCAATGACGGTAAA
TGGCCCGCCTGGCATTATGCCCAGTACATGACCTTATGGGACTTTCCTACTTGGCAGTACATCTACGTAT
TAGTCATCGCTATTACCATGGTCGAGGTGAGCCCCACGTTCTGCTTCACTCTCCCCATCTCCCCCCCCTC
CCCACCCCCAATTTTGTATTTATTTATTTTTTAATTATTTTGTGCAGCGATGGGGGCGGGGGGGGGGGGG
GGGCGCGCGCCAGGCGGGGCGGGGCGGGGCGAGGGGCGGGGCGGGGCGAGGCGGAGAGGTGCGGCGGCAG
CCAATCAGAGCGGCGCGCTCCGAAAGTTTCCTTTTATGGCGAGGCGGCGGCGGCGGCGGCCCTATAAAAA
GCGAAGCGCGCGGCGGGCGGGAGTCGCTGCGCGCTGCCTTCGCCCCGTGCCCCGCTCCGCCGCCGCCTCG
CGCCGCCCGCCCCGGCTCTGACTGACCGCGTTACTCCCACAGGTGAGCGGGCGGGACGGCCCTTCTCCTC
CGGGCTGTAATTAGCGCTTGGTTTAATGACGGCTTGTTTCTTTTCTGTGGCTGCGTGAAAGCCTTGAGGG
GCTCCGGGAGGGCCCTTTGTGCGGGGGGAGCGGCTCGGGGCTGTCCGCGGGGGGACGGCTGCCTTCGGGG
GGGACGGGGCAGGGCGGGGTTCGGCTTCTGGCGTGTGACCGGCGGCTCTAGAGCCTCTGCTAACCATGTT
CATGCCTTCTTCTTTTTCCTACAGCTCCTGGGCAACGTGCTGGTTATTGTGCTGTCTCATCATTTTGGCA
AAGAATTGGATCCGCCACCATGACTTCGAAAGTTTATGATCCAGAACAAAGGAAACGGATGATAACTGGT
CCGCAGTGGTGGGCCAGATGTAAACAAATGAATGTTCTTGATTCATTTATTAATTATTATGATTCAGAAA
AACATGCAGAAAATGCTGTTATTTTTTTACATGGTAACGCGGCCTCTTCTTATTTATGGCGACATGTTGT
GCCACATATTGAGCCAGTAGCGCGGTGTATTATACCAGACCTTATTGGTATGGGCAAATCAGGCAAATCT
GGTAATGGTTCTTATAGGTTACTTGATCATTACAAATATCTTACTGCATGGTTTGAACTTCTTAATTTAC
CAAAGAAGATCATTTTTGTCGGCCATGATTGGGGTGCTTGTTTGGCATTTCATTATAGCTATGAGCATCA
AGATAAGATCAAAGCAATAGTTCACGCTGAAAGTGTAGTAGATGTGATTGAATCATGGGATGAATGGCCT
GATATTGAAGAAGATATTGCGTTGATCAAATCTGAAGAAGGAGAAAAAATGGTTTTGGAGAATAACTTCT
TCGTGGAAACCATGTTGCCATCAAAAATCATGAGAAAGTTAGAACCAGAAGAATTTGCAGCATATCTTGA
ACCATTCAAAGAGAAAGGTGAAGTTCGTCGTCCAACATTATCATGGCCTCGTGAAATCCCGTTAGTAAAA
GGTGGTAAACCTGACGTTGTACAAATTGTTAGGAATTATAATGCTTATCTACGTGCAAGTGATGATTTAC
CAAAAATGTTTATTGAATCGGACCCAGGATTCTTTTCCAATGCTATTGTTGAAGGTGCCAAGAAGTTTCC
TAATACTGAATTTGTCAAAGTAAAAGGTCTTCATTTTTCGCAAGAAGATGCACCTGATGAAATGGGAAAA
TATATCAAATCGTTCGTTGAGCGAGTTCTCAAAAATGAACAATAAGAATTCGATATATCAAGCTTATCGA
TAATCAACCTCTGGATTACAAAATTTGTGAAAGATTGACTGGTATTCTTAACTATGTTGCTCCTTTTACG
CTATGTGGATACGCTGCTTTAATGCCTTTGTATCATGCTATTGCTTCCCGTATGGCTTTCATTTTCTCCT
CCTTGTATAAATCCTGGTTGCTGTCTCTTTATGAGGAGTTGTGGCCCGTTGTCAGGCAACGTGGCGTGGT
GTGCACTGTGTTTGCTGACGCAACCCCCACTGGTTGGGGCATTGCCACCACCTGTCAGCTCCTTTCCGGG
ACTTTCGCTTTCCCCCTCCCTATTGCCACGGCGGAACTCATCGCCGCCTGCCTTGCCCGCTGCTGGACAG
GGGCTCGGCTGTTGGGCACTGACAATTCCGTGGTGTTGTCGGGGAAATCATCGTCCTTTCCTTGGCTGCT
CGCCTGTGTTGCCACCTGGATTCTGCGCGGGACGTCCTTCTGCTACGTCCCTTCGGCCCTCAATCCAGCG
GACCTTCCTTCCCGCGGCCTGCTGCCGGCTCTGCGGCCTCTTCCGCGTCTTCGCCTTCGCCCTCAGACGA
GTCGGATCTCCCTTTGGGCCGCCTCCCCGCATCGATACCGTCGACCCGGGCGGCCGCTTCGAGCAGACAT
GATAAGATACATTGATGAGTTTGGACAAACCACAACTAGAATGCAGTGAAAAAAATGCTTTATTTGTGAA
ATTTGTGATGCTATTGCTTTATTTGTAACCATTATAAGCTGCAATAAACAAGTTAACAACAACAATTGCA
TTCATTTTATGTTTCAGGTTCAGGGGGAGATGTGGGAGGTTTTTTAAAGCAAGTAAAACCTCTACAAATG
TGGTAAAATCGATAAGGATCTTCCTAGAGCATGGCTACGTAGATAAGTAGCATGGCGGGTTAATCATTAA
CTACAAGGAACCCCTAGTGATGGAGTTGGCCACTCCCTCTCTGCGCGCTCGCTCGCTCACTGAGGCCGGG
CGACCAAAGGTCGCCCGACGCCCGGGCTTTGCCCGGGCGGCCTCAGTGAGCGAGCGAGCGCGCAGCTGCA
TTAATGAATCGGCCAACGCGCGGGGAGAGGCGGTTTGCGTATTGGGCGCT
Features (pLannotate 1.2.2; 18 found; start..end, strand, type, name):
    182..770     -  rep_origin     ori: high-copy-number ColE1/pMB1/pBR322/pUC origin of replication
    941..1801    -  CDS            AmpR: β-lactamase; bla; confers resistance to ampicillin, carbenicillin, and related antibiotics
   1802..1906    -  promoter       AmpR promoter: bla
   1959..2387    -  rep_origin     f1 ori (sequence partly withheld): f1 bacteriophage origin of replication; arrow indicates direction of (+) strand synthesis
   2392..2461    -  CDS            lacZα (fragment): LacZα fragment of β-galactosidase; lacZ fragment
   2456..2588    -  repeat_region  AAV2 ITR (fragment): inverted terminal repeat of adeno-associated virus serotype 2 inverted
   2649..2897    +  enhancer       CMV enhancer (fragment): human cytomegalovirus immediate early enhancer
   2899..3176    +  promoter       chicken β-actin promoter: No description available
   3177..3312    +  intron         hybrid intron (fragment): hybrid between chicken β-actin (CBA) and minute virus of mice (MMV) introns (Gray et al., 2011)
   3401..3531    +  intron         chimeric intron (fragment): chimera between introns from chicken β-actin and rabbit β-globin
   3529..3591    +  CDS            HBB (fragment): HBB_LEPEU - Experimental evidence at protein level: Swiss-Prot protein existence level 1. Involved in oxygen transport from the lung to the various peripheral tissues. From Lepus europaeus (European hare).
   3597..4532    +  CDS            Rluc: luciferase from the anthozoan coelenterate Renilla reniformis (sea pansy)
   4542..4559    +  misc_feature   MCS (fragment): pBluescript multiple cloning site
   4559..5147    +  misc_feature   WPRE: woodchuck hepatitis virus posttranscriptional regulatory element
   5190..5311    -  polyA_signal   SV40 poly(A) signal: SV40 polyadenylation signal
   5334..5402    -  CDS            large T antigen (fragment): large T antigen from SV40 (simian virus 40)
   5473..5606    +  repeat_region  AAV2 ITR: inverted terminal repeat of adeno-associated virus serotype 2 inverted
   5600..5656    -  CDS            lacI (fragment): lac repressor; lacI; The lac repressor binds to the lac operator to inhibit transcription in E. coli. This inhibition can be relieved by adding lactose or isopropyl-β-D-thiogalactopyranoside (IPTG).
