[The description below was written by a language model from this plasmid's Addgene catalogue record and pLannotate feature annotations shown in this document.]
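Description:
pAAV-CAG-RLuc is a 5,657 bp recombinant adeno-associated virus transfer plasmid for mammalian expression, built to package a single-stranded AAV genome encoding Renilla luciferase. It is maintained in E. coli through a high-copy ColE1/pUC-type origin and selected with ampicillin via the β-lactamase gene and its native promoter. An f1 phage origin is also present in the backbone, along with short lacZα and lacI remnants that appear to be non-functional leftovers of the parental cloning vector. As with other ITR-containing plasmids, the record points to a recombination-deficient host strain and recommends checking that the repeats remain intact.

The payload lies between two AAV2 inverted terminal repeats, which are the cis elements needed for replication and encapsidation of the intervening DNA when rep, cap and helper functions are provided in trans. Expression is driven by the CAG promoter, annotated here as its component parts: a CMV immediate-early enhancer fragment, the chicken β-actin promoter and a chimeric chicken β-actin/rabbit β-globin intron. The small β-globin "CDS" hit just upstream of the reporter most likely reflects the globin-derived end of this intron region rather than a fusion partner. The 936 bp Renilla reniformis luciferase coding sequence, cloned between BamHI and EcoRI sites, is followed by a WPRE, which enhances transcript stability and expression, and an SV40 polyadenylation signal. The luciferase gene was amplified from a commercial Renilla control plasmid, while the backbone, promoter and WPRE came from an earlier AAV plasmid. The construct serves to produce reporter AAV for strong, ubiquitous luciferase expression, for example to measure transduction by bioluminescence, and it can also be transfected directly.
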