Addgene plasmid #83282: pAAV-CAG-RLuc
Purpose: recombinant AAV vector packaging single-stranded Renilla Luciferase under the CAG promoter (includes WPRE element)
Depositing lab: Mark Kay. Depositing organization: Stanford University.
Backbone
  Vector backbone: pAAV with CAG promoter
  Backbone size w/o insert (bp): 4721
  Total vector size (bp): 5657
  Vector type: Mammalian Expression, AAV
Growth in bacteria
  Bacterial resistance: Ampicillin, 100 μg/mL
  Growth temperature: 37°C
  Growth strain: NEB Stable
  Growth instructions: ITR integrity should be checked by performing digest with AhdI and also with XmaI
  Copy number: High Copy
Gene/Insert
  Gene/Insert name: Renilla Luciferase
  Species: Renilla reniformis
  Insert size (bp): 936
  Promoter: CAG
  Cloning method: Restriction Enzyme; 5′ cloning site BamH1 (not destroyed); 3′ cloning site EcoR1 (not destroyed)
  Sequencing primers: 5′ GTTATTGTGCTGTCTCATC; 3′ CATTAAAGCAGCGTATCC
Resource information
  A portion of this plasmid was derived from a plasmid made by: Gene for RLuc was amplified from Promega plasmid pRL-TK, pAAV backbone as well as CAG promoter and WPRE sequence were obtained from Addgene plasmid #37825
Terms and licenses: Academic/Nonprofit Terms; Industry Terms: Not Available to Industry
How to cite: pAAV-CAG-RLuc was a gift from Mark Kay (Addgene plasmid # 83282 ; http://n2t.net/addgene:83282 ; RRID:Addgene_83282)
