>Addgene plasmid #83282 | pAAV-CAG-RLuc | addgene partial sequence | sequence record 162162 | Futet-R 5'-CAAAGGCATTAAAGCAGCGT-3'
AAAAGGAGCAACATAGTTAAGAATACCAGTCAATCTTTCACAAATTTTGTAATCCAGAGGTTGATTATCG
ATAAGCTTGATATATCGAATTCTTATTGTTCATTTTTGAGAACTCGCTCAACGAACGATTTGATATATTT
TCCCATTTCATCAGGTGCATCTTCTTGCGAAAAATGAAGACCTTTTACTTTGACAAATTCAGTATTAGGA
AACTTCTTGGCACCTTCAACAATAGCATTGGAAAAGAATCCTGGGTCCGATTCAATAAACATTTTTGGTA
AATCATCACTTGCACGTAGATAAGCATTATAATTCCTAACAATTTGTACAACGTCAGGTTTACCACCTTT
TACTAACGGGATTTCACGAGGCCATGATAATGTTGGACGACGAACTTCACCTTTCTCTTTGAATGGTTCA
AGATATGCTGCAAATTCTTCTGGTTCTAACTTTCTCATGATTTTTGATGGCAACATGGTTTCCACGAAGA
AGTTATTCTCCAAAACCATTTTTTCTCCTTCTTCAGATTTGATCAACGCAATATCTTCTTCAATATCAGG
CCATTCATCCCATGATTCAATCACATCTACTACACTTTCAGCGTGAACTATTGCTTTGATCTTATCTTGA
TGCTCATAGCTATAATGAAATGCCAAACAAGCACCCCAATCATGGCCGACAAAAATGATCTTCTTTGGTA
AATTAAGAAGTTCAAACCATGCAGTAAGATATTTGTAATGATCAAGTAACCTATAAGAACCATTACCAGA
TTTGCCTGATTTGCCCATACCAATAAGGTCTGGTATAATACACCGCGCTACTGGCTCAATATGTGGCACA
ACATGTCGCCATAAATAAGAAGAGGCCGCGTTACCATGTAAAAAAATAACAGCATTTTCTGCATGTTTTT
CTGAATCATAATAATTAATAAATGAATCAAGAACATTCATTTGTTTACATCTGGCCCACCACTGCGGACC
AGTTATCATCCG
