>Addgene plasmid #83282 | pAAV-CAG-RLuc | addgene partial sequence | sequence record 162164 | pCEP4-F 5'-tacgggactttcctacttggc-3'
TTAGTCATCGCTATTACCATGGTCGAGGTGAGCCCCACGTTCTGCTTCACTCTCCCCATCTCCCCCCCCT
CCCCACCCCCAATTTTGTATTTATTTATTTTTTAATTATTTTGTGCAGCGATGGGGGCGGGGGGGGGGGG
GGGG
