>Addgene plasmid #83282 | pAAV-CAG-RLuc | addgene partial sequence | sequence record 162954 | Rluc-R 5'-TTTACATCTGGCCCACCACT-3'
TCCGTTTCCTTTGTTCTGGATCATAAACTTTCGAAGTCATGGTGGCGGATCCAATTCTTTGCCAAAATGA
TGAGACAGCACAATAACCAGCACGTTGCCCAGGAGCTGTAGGAAAAAGAAGAAGGCATGAACATGGTTAG
CAGAGGCTCTAGAGCCGCCGGTCACACGCCAGAAGCCGAACCCCGCCCTGCCCCGTCCCCCCCGAAGGCA
GCCGTCCCCCCGCGGACAGCCCCGAGCCGCTCCCCCCGCACAAAGGGCCCTCCCGGAGCCCCTCAAGGCT
TTCACGCAGCCACAGAAAAGAAACAAGCCGTCATTAAACCAAGCGCTAATTACAGCCCGGAGGAGAAGGG
CCGTCCCGCCCGCTCACCTGTGGGAGTAACGCGGTCAGTCAGAGCCGGGGCGGGCGGCGCGAGG
